>Addgene plasmid #13192 | pc3XB-ZF71 | depositor full sequence | sequence record 7541 | Author sequence
GACGGATCGGGAGATCTCCCGATCCCCTATGGTGCACTCTCAGTACAATCTGCTCTGATGCCGCATAGTT
AAGCCAGTATCTGCTCCCTGCTTGTGTGTTGGAGGTCGCTGAGTAGTGCGCGAGCAAAATTTAAGCTACA
ACAAGGCAAGGCTTGACCGACAATTGCATGAAGAATCTGCTTAGGGTTAGGCGTTTTGCGCTGCTTCGCG
ATGTACGGGCCAGATATACGCGTTGACATTGATTATTGACTAGTTATTAATAGTAATCAATTACGGGGTC
ATTAGTTCATAGCCCATATATGGAGTTCCGCGTTACATAACTTACGGTAAATGGCCCGCCTGGCTGACCG
CCCAACGACCCCCGCCCATTGACGTCAATAATGACGTATGTTCCCATAGTAACGCCAATAGGGACTTTCC
ATTGACGTCAATGGGTGGAGTATTTACGGTAAACTGCCCACTTGGCAGTACATCAAGTGTATCATATGCC
AAGTACGCCCCCTATTGACGTCAATGACGGTAAATGGCCCGCCTGGCATTATGCCCAGTACATGACCTTA
TGGGACTTTCCTACTTGGCAGTACATCTACGTATTAGTCATCGCTATTACCATGGTGATGCGGTTTTGGC
AGTACATCAATGGGCGTGGATAGCGGTTTGACTCACGGGGATTTCCAAGTCTCCACCCCATTGACGTCAA
TGGGAGTTTGTTTTGGCACCAAAATCAACGGGACTTTCCAAAATGTCGTAACAACTCCGCCCCATTGACG
CAAATGGGCGGTAGGCGTGTACGGTGGGAGGTCTATATAAGCAGAGCTCTCTGGCTAACTAGAGAACCCA
CTGCTTACTGGCTTATCGAAATTAATACGACTCACTATAGGGAGACCCAAGCTGGCTAGCGTTTAAACGG
GCCCTCTAGACCCGGGGAGAAGCCTTACAAATGCCCAGAATGTGGAAAGAGTTTTAGCCAGTCTGGAGAC
CTTAGAAGACACCAGAGAACACATACCGGTGGATCCTCTGCACAGTAGTAAGCTTAAGTTTAAACCGCTG
ATCAGCCTCGACTGTGCCTTCTAGTTGCCAGCCATCTGTTGTTTGCCCCTCCCCCGTGCCTTCCTTGACC
CTGGAAGGTGCCACTCCCACTGTCCTTTCCTAATAAAATGAGGAAATTGCATCGCATTGTCTGAGTAGGT
GTCATTCTATTCTGGGGGGTGGGGTGGGGCAGGACAGCAAGGGGGAGGATTGGGAAGACAATAGCAGGCA
TGCTGGGGATGCGGTGGGCTCTATGGCTTCTGAGGCGGAAAGAACCAGCTGGGGCTCTAGGGGGTATCCC
C
[124 nt withheld, positions 1332-1455]
C
[91 nt withheld, positions 1457-1547]
A
[49 nt withheld, positions 1549-1597]
CCTTTGACGTTGGAGTCCACGTTCTTT
[37 nt withheld, positions 1625-1661]
ACCCTATCTCGGTCTATTCTTTTGATTTATAAGGGATTTTGCCGATTTCGGCCTATTGGTTAAAAAATGA
GCTGATTTAACAAAAATTTAACGCGAATTAATTCTGTGGAATGTGTGTCAGTTAGGGTGTGGAAAGTCCC
CAGGCTCCCCAGCAGGCAGAAGTATGCAAAGCATGCATCTCAATTAGTCAGCAACCAGGTGTGGAAAGTC
CCCAGGCTCCCCAGCAGGCAGAAGTATGCAAAGCATGCATCTCAATTAGTCAGCAACCATAGTCCCGCCC
CTAACTCCGCCCATCCCGCCCCTAACTCCGCCCAGTTCCGCCCATTCTCCGCCCCATGGCTGACTAATTT
TTTTTATTTATGCAGAGGCCGAGGCCGCCTCTGCCTCTGAGCTATTCCAGAAGTAGTGAGGAGGCTTTTT
TGGAGGCCTAGGCTTTTGCAAAAAGCTCCCGGCCGGGAGCTTGTATATCCATTTTCGGATCTGATCAAGA
GACAGGATGAGGATCGTTTCGCATGATTGAACAAGATGGATTGCACGCAGGTTCTCCGGCCGCTTGGGTG
GAGAGGCTATTCGGCTATGACTGGGCACAACAGACAATCGGCTGCTCTGATGCCGCCGTGTTCCGGCTGT
CAGCGCAGGGGCGCCCGGTTCTTTTTGTCAAGACCGACCTGTCCGGTGCCCTGAATGAACTGCAGGACGA
GGCAGCGCGGCTATCGTGGCTGGCCACGACGGGCGTTCCTTGCGCAGCTGTGCTCGACGTTGTCACTGAA
GCGGGAAGGGACTGGCTGCTATTGGGCGAAGTGCCGGGGCAGGATCTCCTGTCATCTCACCTTGCTCCTG
CCGAGAAAGTATCCATCATGGCTGATGCAATGCGGCGGCTGCATACGCTTGATCCGGCTACCTGCCCATT
CGACCACCAAGCGAAACATCGCATCGAGCGAGCACGTACTCGGATGGAAGCCGGTCTTGTCGATCAGGAT
GATCTGGACGAAGAGCATCAGGGGCTCGCGCCAGCCGAACTGTTCGCCAGGCTCAAGGCGCGCATGCCCG
ACGGCGAGGATCTCGTCGTGACCCATGGCGATGCCTGCTTGCCGAATATCATGGTGGAAAATGGCCGCTT
TTCTGGATTCATCGACTGTGGCCGGCTGGGTGTGGCGGACCGCTATCAGGACATAGCGTTGGCTACCCGT
GATATTGCTGAAGAGCTTGGCGGCGAATGGGCTGACCGCTTCCTCGTGCTTTACGGTATCGCCGCTCCCG
ATTCGCAGCGCATCGCCTTCTATCGCCTTCTTGACGAGTTCTTCTGAGCGGGACTCTGGGGTTCGAAATG
ACCGACCAAGCGACGCCCAACCTGCCATCACGAGATTTCGATTCCACCGCCGCCTTCTATGAAAGGTTGG
GCTTCGGAATCGTTTTCCGGGACGCCGGCTGGATGATCCTCCAGCGCGGGGATCTCATGCTGGAGTTCTT
CGCCCACCCCAACTTGTTTATTGCAGCTTATAATGGTTACAAATAAAGCAATAGCATCACAAATTTCACA
AATAAAGCATTTTTTTCACTGCATTCTAGTTGTGGTTTGTCCAAACTCATCAATGTATCTTATCATGTCT
GTATACCGTCGACCTCTAGCTAGAGCTTGGCGTAATCATGGTCATAGCTGTTTCCTGTGTGAAATTGTTA
TCCGCTCACAATTCCACACAACATACGAGCCGGAAGCATAAAGTGTAAAGCCTGGGGTGCCTAATGAGTG
AGCTAACTCACATTAATTGCGTTGCGCTCACTGCCCGCTTTCCAGTCGGGAAACCTGTCGTGCCAGCTGC
ATTAATGAATCGGCCAACGCGCGGGGAGAGGCGGTTTGCGTATTGGGCGCTCTTCCGCTTCCTCGCTCAC
TGACTCGCTGCGCTCGGTCGTTCGGCTGCGGCGAGCGGTATCAGCTCACTCAAAGGCGGTAATACGGTTA
TCCACAGAATCAGGGGATAACGCAGGAAAGAACATGTGAGCAAAAGGCCAGCAAAAGGCCAGGAACCGTA
AAAAGGCCGCGTTGCTGGCGTTTTTCCATAGGCTCCGCCCCCCTGACGAGCATCACAAAAATCGACGCTC
AAGTCAGAGGTGGCGAAACCCGACAGGACTATAAAGATACCAGGCGTTTCCCCCTGGAAGCTCCCTCGTG
CGCTCTCCTGTTCCGACCCTGCCGCTTACCGGATACCTGTCCGCCTTTCTCCCTTCGGGAAGCGTGGCGC
TTTCTCATAGCTCACGCTGTAGGTATCTCAGTTCGGTGTAGGTCGTTCGCTCCAAGCTGGGCTGTGTGCA
CGAACCCCCCGTTCAGCCCGACCGCTGCGCCTTATCCGGTAACTATCGTCTTGAGTCCAACCCGGTAAGA
CACGACTTATCGCCACTGGCAGCAGCCACTGGTAACAGGATTAGCAGAGCGAGGTATGTAGGCGGTGCTA
CAGAGTTCTTGAAGTGGTGGCCTAACTACGGCTACACTAGAAGAACAGTATTTGGTATCTGCGCTCTGCT
GAAGCCAGTTACCTTCGGAAAAAGAGTTGGTAGCTCTTGATCCGGCAAACAAACCACCGCTGGTAGCGGT
TTTTTTGTTTGCAAGCAGCAGATTACGCGCAGAAAAAAAGGATCTCAAGAAGATCCTTTGATCTTTTCTA
CGGGGTCTGACGCTCAGTGGAACGAAAACTCACGTTAAGGGATTTTGGTCATGAGATTATCAAAAAGGAT
CTTCACCTAGATCCTTTTAAATTAAAAATGAAGTTTTAAATCAATCTAAAGTATATATGAGTAAACTTGG
TCTGACAGTTACCAATGCTTAATCAGTGAGGCACCTATCTCAGCGATCTGTCTATTTCGTTCATCCATAG
TTGCCTGACTCCCCGTCGTGTAGATAACTACGATACGGGAGGGCTTACCATCTGGCCCCAGTGCTGCAAT
GATACCGCGAGACCCACGCTCACCGGCTCCAGATTTATCAGCAATAAACCAGCCAGCCGGAAGGGCCGAG
CGCAGAAGTGGTCCTGCAACTTTATCCGCCTCCATCCAGTCTATTAATTGTTGCCGGGAAGCTAGAGTAA
GTAGTTCGCCAGTTAATAGTTTGCGCAACGTTGTTGCCATTGCTACAGGCATCGTGGTGTCACGCTCGTC
GTTTGGTATGGCTTCATTCAGCTCCGGTTCCCAACGATCAAGGCGAGTTACATGATCCCCCATGTTGTGC
AAAAAAGCGGTTAGCTCCTTCGGTCCTCCGATCGTTGTCAGAAGTAAGTTGGCCGCAGTGTTATCACTCA
TGGTTATGGCAGCACTGCATAATTCTCTTACTGTCATGCCATCCGTAAGATGCTTTTCTGTGACTGGTGA
GTACTCAACCAAGTCATTCTGAGAATAGTGTATGCGGCGACCGAGTTGCTCTTGCCCGGCGTCAATACGG
GATAATACCGCGCCACATAGCAGAACTTTAAAAGTGCTCATCATTGGAAAACGTTCTTCGGGGCGAAAAC
TCTCAAGGATCTTACCGCTGTTGAGATCCAGTTCGATGTAACCCACTCGTGCACCCAACTGATCTTCAGC
ATCTTTTACTTTCACCAGCGTTTCTGGGTGAGCAAAAACAGGAAGGCAAAATGCCGCAAAAAAGGGAATA
AGGGCGACACGGAAATGTTGAATACTCATACTCTTCCTTTTTCAATATTATTGAAGCATTTATCAGGGTT
ATTGTCTCATGAGCGGATACATATTTGAATGTATTTAGAAAAATAAACAAATAGGGGTTCCGCGCACATT
TCCCCGAAAAGTGCCACCTGACGTC
Features (pLannotate 1.2.2; 20 found; start..end, strand, type, name):
     28..80      -  misc_feature   bom (fragment): basis of mobility region from pBR322
    235..614     +  enhancer       CMV enhancer: human cytomegalovirus immediate early enhancer
    615..818     +  promoter       CMV promoter: human cytomegalovirus (CMV) immediate early promoter
    814..847     +  LTR            5' LTR (truncated) (fragment): truncated 5' long terminal repeat (LTR) from HIV-1
    863..881     +  promoter       T7 promoter: promoter for bacteriophage T7 RNA polymerase
    927..1019    +  CDS            ZNF22 (fragment): ZNF22_HUMAN - Also known as KOX15, KROX26. Experimental evidence at protein level: Swiss-Prot protein existence level 1. Binds DNA through the consensus sequence 5'-CAATG-3'. May be involved in transcriptional regulation and may play a role in tooth formation (By similarity). From Homo sapiens (Human).
   1062..1286    +  polyA_signal   bGH poly(A) signal: bovine growth hormone polyadenylation signal
   1290..1311    +  promoter       SV40 promoter (fragment): SV40 enhancer and early promoter
   1332..1760    +  rep_origin     f1 ori (sequence partly withheld): f1 bacteriophage origin of replication; arrow indicates direction of (+) strand synthesis
   1774..2103    +  promoter       SV40 promoter: SV40 enhancer and early promoter
   2174..2965    +  CDS            neo: KKA2_KLEPN - Also known as kan, nptII. Experimental evidence at protein level: Swiss-Prot protein existence level 1. Resistance to kanamycin, neomycin, paromomycin, ribostamycin, butirosin and gentamicin B. From Klebsiella pneumoniae.
   2989..3147    +  CDS            ble (fragment): BLE_KLEPN - Experimental evidence at protein level: Swiss-Prot protein existence level 1. Binding protein with a strong affinity to the bleomycin family of antibiotics. Binds to CL990; an antimitotic-antibiotic compound. From Klebsiella pneumoniae.
   3142..3263    +  polyA_signal   SV40 poly(A) signal: SV40 polyadenylation signal
   3336..3352    -  protein_bind   lac operator: The lac repressor binds to the lac operator to inhibit transcription in E. coli. This inhibition can be relieved by adding lactose or isopropyl-β-D-thiogalactopyranoside (IPTG). lac repressor encoded by lacI
   3360..3390    -  promoter       lac promoter: promoter for the E. coli lac operon
   3405..3426    -  protein_bind   CAP binding site: CAP binding activates transcription in the presence of cAMP. E. coli catabolite activator protein
   3439..3531    -  CDS            lacI (fragment): lac repressor; lacI; The lac repressor binds to the lac operator to inhibit transcription in E. coli. This inhibition can be relieved by adding lactose or isopropyl-β-D-thiogalactopyranoside (IPTG).
   3714..4299    -  rep_origin     ori: high-copy-number ColE1/pMB1/pBR322/pUC origin of replication
   4470..5330    -  CDS            AmpR: β-lactamase; bla; confers resistance to ampicillin, carbenicillin, and related antibiotics
   5331..5435    -  promoter       AmpR promoter: bla
