[The description below was written by a language model from this plasmid's Addgene catalogue record and pLannotate feature annotations shown in this document.]
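Description:
pc3XB-ZF71 is a module plasmid from the Zinc Finger Consortium Modular Assembly Kit v1.0. It carries a single engineered zinc finger in pc3XB, a modified version of the Invitrogen pcDNA3 mammalian expression backbone. The full depositor sequence is about 5.5 kb. In E. coli the plasmid replicates from a high-copy ColE1/pUC-type origin and is selected through the β-lactamase (AmpR) gene. An f1 origin is also present. For mammalian cells, an SV40 early promoter drives the neo gene, followed by an SV40 polyadenylation signal, which allows G418 selection.

The insert, ZF71, is a roughly 90 bp fragment encoding one C2H2-type zinc finger from the Barbas module set, recorded as recognising the DNA triplet GCA. It lies between XbaI and BamHI sites, both of which are retained. It sits downstream of the CMV immediate-early enhancer/promoter and a T7 promoter, and upstream of the bovine growth hormone polyadenylation signal. The automated annotation labels this short coding region as a fragment of human ZNF22. That label most likely reflects the conserved zinc finger framework rather than the true origin of the module. The short HIV-1 LTR, ble, lacI and bom fragments called in the table likewise appear to be small backbone remnants or partial matches, not functional elements.

Within the kit, the plasmid serves as an archived building block. Individual finger modules are excised and joined by restriction-based cloning into multi-finger arrays that recognise longer target sites. According to the associated publication, these arrays are then used to engineer zinc finger nucleases by modular assembly.
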