>Addgene plasmid #13192 | pc3XB-ZF71 | addgene partial sequence | sequence record 19576 | CMV-F 5'-CGCAAATGGGCGGTAGGCGTG-3'
AGCTCTCTGGCTAACTAGAGAACCCACTGCTTACTGGCTTATCGAAATTAATACGACTCACTATAGGGAG
ACCCAAGCTGGCTAGCGTTTAAACGGGCCCTCTAGACCCGGGGAGAAGCCTTACAAATGCCCAGAATGTG
GAAAGAGTTTTAGCCAGTCTGGAGACCTTAGAAGACACCAGAGAACACATACCGGTGGATCCTCTGCACA
GTAGTAAGCTTAAGTTTAAACCGCTGATCAGCCTCGACTGTGCCTTCTAGTTGCCAGCCATCTGTTGTTT
GCCCCTCCCCCGTGCCTTCCTTGACCCTGGAAGGTGCCACTCCCACTGTCCTTTCCTAATAAAATGAGGA
AATTGCATCGCATTGTCTGAGTAGGTGTCATTCTATTCTGGGGGGTGGGGTGGGGCAGGACAGCAAGGGG
GAGGATTGGGAAGACAATAGCAGGCATGCTGGGGATGCGGTGGGCTCTATGGCTTCTGAGGCGGAAAGAA
CCAGCTGGGGCTCTAGGGGGTATCCCC
[112 nt withheld, positions 518-629]
