Addgene plasmid #13192: pc3XB-ZF71
Depositing lab: Daniel Voytas. Depositing organization: Iowa State University. Publication: Standardized reagents and protocols for engineering zinc finger nucleases by modular assembly. Wright DA, Thibodeau-Beganny S, Sander JD, Winfrey RJ, Hirsh AS, Eichtinger M, Fu F, Porteus MH, Dobbs D, Voytas DF, Joung JK. Nat Protoc. 2006;1(3):1637-52. doi: 10.1038/nprot.2006.259 PubMed 17406455.
Backbone
  Vector backbone: pc3XB
  Backbone manufacturer: Modified Invitrogen pcDNA3
  Backbone size w/o insert (bp): 5400
  Vector type: Mammalian Expression
  Selectable markers: Neomycin (select with G418)
Growth in bacteria
  Bacterial resistance: Ampicillin, 100 μg/mL
  Growth temperature: 37°C
  Growth strain: XL1 Blue
  Copy number: High Copy
Gene/Insert
  Gene/Insert name: ZF71
  Insert size (bp): 90
  Cloning method: Restriction Enzyme; 5′ cloning site XbaI (not destroyed); 3′ cloning site BamHI (not destroyed)
  Sequencing primers: 5′ T7
Terms and licenses: Academic/Nonprofit Terms; Industry Terms: Not Available to Industry
Depositor comments: Part of the Zinc Finger Consortium Modular Assembly Kit v1.0. Finger protein sequence: PGEKPYKCPECGKSFSQSGDLRRHQRTH. Target DNA sequence: GCA. This zinc finger is derived from the Barbas module set.
How to cite: pc3XB-ZF71 was a gift from Daniel Voytas (Addgene plasmid # 13192 ; http://n2t.net/addgene:13192 ; RRID:Addgene_13192)
